Addgene plasmid #80146: pHAGE-RSV-GCaMP6s
Purpose: Fluorescent reporter for calcium signaling
Depositing lab: Darrell Kotton. Depositing organization: Boston University Medical Campus. Publication: Unstable neurons underlie a stable learned behavior. Liberti WA 3rd, Markowitz JE, Perkins LN, Liberti DC, Leman DP, Guitchounts G, Velho T, Kotton DN, Lois C, Gardner TJ. Nat Neurosci. 2016 Oct 10. doi: 10.1038/nn.4405. PubMed 27723744.
Backbone
  Vector backbone: pHAGE
  Backbone manufacturer: Richard Mulligan
  Total vector size (bp): 7459
  Vector type: Lentiviral
Growth in bacteria
  Bacterial resistance: Ampicillin, 100 μg/mL
  Growth temperature: 37°C
  Growth strain: NEB Stable
  Copy number: Unknown
Gene/Insert
  Gene/Insert name: GCaMP6s
  Species: Synthetic
  Insert size (bp): 1353
  Promoter: RSV
  Cloning method: Restriction Enzyme; 5′ cloning site NotI (not destroyed); 3′ cloning site BamHI (not destroyed)
  Sequencing primers: 5′ ggtacagtgcaggggaaagaat; 3′ gctattgcttcccgtatggctttc
Terms and licenses: Academic/Nonprofit Terms; Industry Terms: Not Available to Industry
How to cite: pHAGE-RSV-GCaMP6s was a gift from Darrell Kotton (Addgene plasmid # 80146 ; http://n2t.net/addgene:80146 ; RRID:Addgene_80146)
