[The description below was written by a language model from this plasmid's Addgene catalogue record and pLannotate feature annotations shown in this document.]
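Description:
pHAGE-RSV-GCaMP6s is a 7,459 bp HIV-1-derived lentiviral transfer vector built on the pHAGE backbone and designed to deliver a genetically encoded calcium indicator into target cells. It is propagated in E. coli through a high-copy ColE1/pUC-type origin and selected with ampicillin via the β-lactamase gene. The deposit recommends a recombination-tolerant strain, which is common for plasmids carrying repeated LTR sequences. Small annotated remnants in the bacterial portion (lac promoter/operator, lacI, SV40 origin and poly(A) fragments) appear to be backbone leftovers rather than functional parts of the payload.

The viral region runs from an annotated truncated 5' LTR through the Ψ packaging signal with an adjoining gag fragment, the Rev response element for Rev-dependent nuclear export of the genomic RNA, and the cPPT/CTS element, which generally improves transduction. Downstream, the Rous sarcoma virus enhancer/promoter drives the 1,353 bp synthetic GCaMP6s coding sequence, cloned between NotI and BamHI sites that remain intact. GCaMP6s is a fluorescent-protein-based sensor whose signal changes with intracellular calcium. A WPRE follows the reading frame to boost transcript stability and expression, and the cassette ends in a ΔU3 self-inactivating 3' LTR, so the integrated provirus lacks LTR promoter activity and expression depends on the internal RSV promoter. Short nef and rev fragments are residual HIV-1 sequence. No mammalian selection marker or second reporter is annotated, and packaging functions must be supplied in trans.

The recorded purpose is a fluorescent reporter for calcium signalling, and the associated publication concerns neuronal activity underlying a learned behaviour, consistent with use for calcium imaging in transduced neurons.
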