Features (pLannotate 1.2.2; 22 found; start..end, strand, type, name):
    377..634     +  LTR            5' LTR (truncated): truncated 5' long terminal repeat (LTR) from HIV-1
    681..806     +  misc_feature   HIV-1 Ψ: packaging signal of human immunodeficiency virus type 1
    790..1128    +  CDS            HIV-1 gag (fragment): gag protein from human immunodeficiency virus 1; gag
   1303..1536    +  misc_feature   RRE: The Rev response element (RRE) of HIV-1 allows for Rev-dependent mRNA export from the nucleus to the cytoplasm.
   1913..2013    +  CDS            Rev (fragment): human immunodeficiency virus 1 (HIV-1) Rev protein; rev; enhances nuclear export of unspliced and incompletely spliced viral mRNAs
   2058..2175    +  misc_feature   cPPT/CTS: central polypurine tract and central termination sequence of HIV-1
   2218..2479    +  promoter       RSV promoter: Rous sarcoma virus enhancer/promoter
   2489..3841    +  CDS            GCaMP6s: improved fluorescent protein-based calcium sensor (Chen et al., 2013)
   3849..4437    +  misc_feature   WPRE: woodchuck hepatitis virus posttranscriptional regulatory element
   4445..4510    +  CDS            nef (fragment): NEF_HV1Z2 - Experimental evidence at protein level: Swiss-Prot protein existence level 1. Extracellular Nef protein targets CD4(+) T-lymphocytes for apoptosis by interacting with CXCR4 surface receptors. From Human immunodeficiency virus type 1 group M subtype D (isolate Z2/CDC-Z34) (HIV-1).
   4512..4745    +  LTR            3' LTR (ΔU3): self-inactivating 3' long terminal repeat (LTR) from HIV-1
   4950..5054    +  promoter       AmpR promoter: bla
   5055..5915    +  CDS            AmpR: β-lactamase; bla; confers resistance to ampicillin, carbenicillin, and related antibiotics
   6086..6674    +  rep_origin     ori: high-copy-number ColE1/pMB1/pBR322/pUC origin of replication
   6857..6911    +  CDS            lacI (fragment): lac repressor; lacI; The lac repressor binds to the lac operator to inhibit transcription in E. coli. This inhibition can be relieved by adding lactose or isopropyl-β-D-thiogalactopyranoside (IPTG).
   6917..7010    +  rep_origin     SV40 ori (fragment): SV40 origin of replication
   7035..7072    +  CDS            lacI (fragment): lac repressor; lacI; The lac repressor binds to the lac operator to inhibit transcription in E. coli. This inhibition can be relieved by adding lactose or isopropyl-β-D-thiogalactopyranoside (IPTG).
   7085..7106    +  protein_bind   CAP binding site: CAP binding activates transcription in the presence of cAMP. E. coli catabolite activator protein
   7121..7151    +  promoter       lac promoter: promoter for the E. coli lac operon
   7159..7175    +  protein_bind   lac operator: The lac repressor binds to the lac operator to inhibit transcription in E. coli. This inhibition can be relieved by adding lactose or isopropyl-β-D-thiogalactopyranoside (IPTG). lac repressor encoded by lacI
   7209..7292    +  polyA_signal   SV40 poly(A) signal (fragment): SV40 polyadenylation signal
   7459..329     +  CDS            nef (fragment) (across the origin): NEF_HV1BR - Experimental evidence at protein level: Swiss-Prot protein existence level 1. Extracellular Nef protein targets CD4(+) T-lymphocytes for apoptosis by interacting with CXCR4 surface receptors (PubMed:14990729). From Human immunodeficiency virus type 1 group M subtype B (isolate BRU/LAI) (HIV-1).
>Addgene plasmid #80146 | pHAGE-RSV-GCaMP6s | depositor full sequence | sequence record 151065 | pHAGE-RSV-GCaMP6s sequence 7459 bps
TGGAAGGGCTAATTCACTCCCAAAGAAGACAAGATATCCTTGATCTGTGGATCTACCACACACAAGGCTA
CTTCCCTGATTAGCAGAACTACACACCAGGGCCAGGGGTCAGATATCCACTGACCTTTGGATGGTGCTAC
AAGCTAGTACCAGTTGAGCCAGATAAGGTAGAAGAGGCCAATAAAGGAGAGAACACCAGCTTGTTACACC
CTGTGAGCCTGCATGGGATGGATGACCCGGAGAGAGAAGTGTTAGAGTGGAGGTTTGACAGCCGCCTAGC
ATTTCATCACGTGGCCCGAGAGCTGCATCCGGAGTACTTCAAGAACTGCTGATATCGAGCTTGCTACAAG
GGACTTTCCGCTGGGGACTTTCCAGGGAGGCGTGGCCTGGGCGGGACTGGGGAGTGGCGAGCCCTCAGAT
CCTGCATATAAGCAGCTGCTTTTTGCCTGTACTGGGTCTCTCTGGTTAGACCAGATCTGAGCCTGGGAGC
TCTCTGGCTAACTAGGGAACCCACTGCTTAAGCCTCAATAAAGCTTGCCTTGAGTGCTTCAAGTAGTGTG
TGCCCGTCTGTTGTGTGACTCTGGTAACTAGAGATCCCTCAGACCCTTTTAGTCAGTGTGGAAAATCTCT
AGCAGTGGCGCCCGAACAGGGACTTGAAAGCGAAAGGGAAACCAGAGGAGCTCTCTCGACGCAGGACTCG
GCTTGCTGAAGCGCGCACGGCAAGAGGCGAGGGGCGGCGACTGGTGAGTACGCCAAAAATTTTGACTAGC
GGAGGCTAGAAGGAGAGAGATGGGTGCGAGAGCGTCAGTATTAAGCGGGGGAGAATTAGATCGCGATGGG
AAAAAATTCGGTTAAGGCCAGGGGGAAAGAAAAAATATAAATTAAAACATATAGTATGGGCAAGCAGGGA
GCTAGAACGATTCGCAGTTAATCCTGGCCTGTTAGAAACATCAGAAGGCTGTAGACAAATACTGGGACAG
CTACAACCATCCCTTCAGACAGGATCAGAAGAACTTAGATCATTATATAATACAGTAGCAACCCTCTATT
GTGTGCATCAAAGGATAGAGATAAAAGACACCAAGGAAGCTTTAGACAAGATAGAGGAAGAGCAAAACAA
AAGTAAGACCACCGCACAGCAAGCGGCCGGCCGCTGATCTTCAGACCTGGAGGAGGAGATATGAGGGACA
ATTGGAGAAGTGAATTATATAAATATAAAGTAGTAAAAATTGAACCATTAGGAGTAGCACCCACCAAGGC
AAAGAGAAGAGTGGTGCAGAGAGAAAAAAGAGCAGTGGGAATAGGAGCTTTGTTCCTTGGGTTCTTGGGA
GCAGCAGGAAGCACTATGGGCGCAGCGTCAATGACGCTGACGGTACAGGCCAGACAATTATTGTCTGGTA
TAGTGCAGCAGCAGAACAATTTGCTGAGGGCTATTGAGGCGCAACAGCATCTGTTGCAACTCACAGTCTG
GGGCATCAAGCAGCTCCAGGCAAGAATCCTGGCTGTGGAAAGATACCTAAAGGATCAACAGCTCCTGGGG
ATTTGGGGTTGCTCTGGAAAACTCATTTGCACCACTGCTGTGCCTTGGAATGCTAGTTGGAGTAATAAAT
CTCTGGAACAGATTTGGAATCACACGACCTGGATGGAGTGGGACAGAGAAATTAACAATTACACAAGCTT
AATACACTCCTTAATTGAAGAATCGCAAAACCAGCAAGAAAAGAATGAACAAGAATTATTGGAATTAGAT
AAATGGGCAAGTTTGTGGAATTGGTTTAACATAACAAATTGGCTGTGGTATATAAAATTATTCATAATGA
TAGTAGGAGGCTTGGTAGGTTTAAGAATAGTTTTTGCTGTACTTTCTATAGTGAATAGAGTTAGGCAGGG
ATATTCACCATTATCGTTTCAGACCCACCTCCCAACCCCGAGGGGACCCGACAGGCCCGAAGGAATAGAA
GAAGAAGGTGGAGAGAGAGACAGAGACAGATCCATTCGATTAGTGAACGGATCTCGACGGTATCGCCGAA
TTCACAAATGGCAGTATTCATCCACAATTTTAAAAGAAAAGGGGGGATTGGGGGGTACAGTGCAGGGGAA
AGAATAGTAGACATAATAGCAACAGACATACAAACTAAAGAATTACAAAAACAAATTACAAAAATTCAAA
ATTTTCGGGTTTATTACAGGGACAGCAGAGATCCAGTTTGGACTAGTAATGTAGTCTTATGCAATACTCT
TGTAGTCTTGCAACATGGTAACGATGAGTTAGCAACATGCCTTACAAGGAGAGAAAAAGCACCGTGCATG
CCGATTGGTGGAAGTAAGGTGGTACGATCGTGCCTTATTAGGAAGGCAACAGACGGGTCTGACATGGATT
GGACGAACCACTGAATTCCGCATTGCAGAGATATTGTATTTAAGTGCCTAGCTCGATACAATAAACGCCA
TTTGACCATTCACCACATTGGTGTGCACCGCGGCCGCCATGGGTTCTCATCATCATCATCATCATGGTAT
GGCTAGCATGACTGGTGGACAGCAAATGGGTCGGGATCTGTACGACGATGACGATAAGGATCTCGCCACC
ATGGTCGACTCATCACGTCGTAAGTGGAATAAGACAGGTCACGCAGTCAGAGCTATAGGTCGGCTGAGCT
CACTCGAGAACGTCTATATCAAGGCCGACAAGCAGAAGAACGGCATCAAGGCGAACTTCCACATCCGCCA
CAACATCGAGGACGGCGGCGTGCAGCTCGCCTACCACTACCAGCAGAACACCCCCATCGGCGACGGCCCC
GTGCTGCTGCCCGACAACCACTACCTGAGCGTGCAGTCCAAACTTTCGAAAGACCCCAACGAGAAGCGCG
ATCACATGGTCCTGCTGGAGTTCGTGACCGCCGCCGGGATCACTCTCGGCATGGACGAGCTGTACAAGGG
CGGTACCGGAGGGAGCATGGTGAGCAAGGGCGAGGAGCTGTTCACCGGGGTGGTGCCCATCCTGGTCGAG
CTGGACGGCGACGTAAACGGCCACAAGTTCAGCGTGTCCGGCGAGGGTGAGGGCGATGCCACCTACGGCA
AGCTGACCCTGAAGTTCATCTGCACCACCGGCAAGCTGCCCGTGCCCTGGCCCACCCTCGTGACCACCCT
GACCTACGGCGTGCAGTGCTTCAGCCGCTACCCCGACCACATGAAGCAGCACGACTTCTTCAAGTCCGCC
ATGCCCGAAGGCTACATCCAGGAGCGCACCATCTTCTTCAAGGACGACGGCAACTACAAGACCCGCGCCG
AGGTGAAGTTCGAGGGCGACACCCTGGTGAACCGCATCGAGCTGAAGGGCATCGACTTCAAGGAGGACGG
CAACATCCTGGGGCACAAGCTGGAGTACAACCTGCCGGACCAACTGACTGAAGAGCAGATCGCAGAATTT
AAAGAGGCTTTCTCCCTATTTGACAAGGACGGGGATGGGACAATAACAACCAAGGAGCTGGGGACGGTGA
TGCGGTCTCTGGGGCAGAACCCCACAGAAGCAGAGCTGCAGGACATGATCAATGAAGTAGATGCCGACGG
TGACGGCACAATCGACTTCCCTGAGTTCCTGACAATGATGGCAAGAAAAATGAAATACAGGGACACGGAA
GAAGAAATTAGAGAAGCGTTCGGTGTGTTTGATAAGGATGGCAATGGCTACATCAGTGCAGCAGAGCTTC
GCCACGTGATGACAAACCTTGGAGAGAAGTTAACAGATGAAGAGGTTGATGAAATGATCAGGGAAGCAGA
CATCGATGGGGATGGTCAGGTAAACTACGAAGAGTTTGTACAAATGATGACAGCGAAGTGAGGATCCTAA
TCAACCTCTGGATTACAAAATTTGTGAAAGATTGACTGGTATTCTTAACTATGTTGCTCCTTTTACGCTA
TGTGGATACGCTGCTTTAATGCCTTTGTATCATGCTATTGCTTCCCGTATGGCTTTCATTTTCTCCTCCT
TGTATAAATCCTGGTTGCTGTCTCTTTATGAGGAGTTGTGGCCCGTTGTCAGGCAACGTGGCGTGGTGTG
CACTGTGTTTGCTGACGCAACCCCCACTGGTTGGGGCATTGCCACCACCTGTCAGCTCCTTTCCGGGACT
TTCGCTTTCCCCCTCCCTATTGCCACGGCGGAACTCATCGCCGCCTGCCTTGCCCGCTGCTGGACAGGGG
CTCGGCTGTTGGGCACTGACAATTCCGTGGTGTTGTCGGGGAAATCATCGTCCTTTCCTTGGCTGCTCGC
CTGTGTTGCCACCTGGATTCTGCGCGGGACGTCCTTCTGCTACGTCCCTTCGGCCCTCAATCCAGCGGAC
CTTCCTTCCCGCGGCCTGCTGCCGGCTCTGCGGCCTCTTCCGCGTCTTCGCCTTCGCCCTCAGACGAGTC
GGATCTCCCTTTGGGCCGCCTCCCCGCCTGAGATCCTTTAAGACCAATGACTTACAAGGCAGCTGTAGAT
CTTAGCCACTTTTTAAAAGAAAAGGGGGGACTGGAAGGGCTAATTCACTCCCAACGAAGACAAGATCTGC
TTTTTGCTTGTACTGGGTCTCTCTGGTTAGACCAGATCTGAGCCTGGGAGCTCTCTGGCTAACTAGGGAA
CCCACTGCTTAAGCCTCAATAAAGCTTGCCTTGAGTGCTTCAAGTAGTGTGTGCCCGTCTGTTGTGTGAC
TCTGGTAACTAGAGATCCCTCAGACCCTTTTAGTCAGTGTGGAAAATCTCTAGCAGTAGTAGTTCATGTC
ATCTTATTATTCAGTATTTATAACTTGCAAAGAAATGAATATCAGAGAGTGAGAGGCCCGGGTTAATTAA
GGAAAGGGCTAGATCATTCTTGAAGACGAAAGGGCCTCGTGATACGCCTATTTTTATAGGTTAATGTCAT
GATAATAATGGTTTCTTAGACGTCAGGTGGCACTTTTCGGGGAAATGTGCGCGGAACCCCTATTTGTTTA
TTTTTCTAAATACATTCAAATATGTATCCGCTCATGAGACAATAACCCTGATAAATGCTTCAATAATATT
GAAAAAGGAAGAGTATGAGTATTCAACATTTCCGTGTCGCCCTTATTCCCTTTTTTGCGGCATTTTGCCT
TCCTGTTTTTGCTCACCCAGAAACGCTGGTGAAAGTAAAAGATGCTGAAGATCAGTTGGGTGCACGAGTG
GGTTACATCGAACTGGATCTCAACAGCGGTAAGATCCTTGAGAGTTTTCGCCCCGAAGAACGTTTTCCAA
TGATGAGCACTTTTAAAGTTCTGCTATGTGGCGCGGTATTATCCCGTGTTGACGCCGGGCAAGAGCAACT
CGGTCGCCGCATACACTATTCTCAGAATGACTTGGTTGAGTACTCACCAGTCACAGAAAAGCATCTTACG
GATGGCATGACAGTAAGAGAATTATGCAGTGCTGCCATAACCATGAGTGATAACACTGCGGCCAACTTAC
TTCTGACAACGATCGGAGGACCGAAGGAGCTAACCGCTTTTTTGCACAACATGGGGGATCATGTAACTCG
CCTTGATCGTTGGGAACCGGAGCTGAATGAAGCCATACCAAACGACGAGCGTGACACCACGATGCCTGTA
GCAATGGCAACAACGTTGCGCAAACTATTAACTGGCGAACTACTTACTCTAGCTTCCCGGCAACAATTAA
TAGACTGGATGGAGGCGGATAAAGTTGCAGGACCACTTCTGCGCTCGGCCCTTCCGGCTGGCTGGTTTAT
TGCTGATAAATCTGGAGCCGGTGAGCGTGGGTCTCGCGGTATCATTGCAGCACTGGGGCCAGATGGTAAG
CCCTCCCGTATCGTAGTTATCTACACGACGGGGAGTCAGGCAACTATGGATGAACGAAATAGACAGATCG
CTGAGATAGGTGCCTCACTGATTAAGCATTGGTAACTGTCAGACCAAGTTTACTCATATATACTTTAGAT
TGATTTAAAACTTCATTTTTAATTTAAAAGGATCTAGGTGAAGATCCTTTTTGATAATCTCATGACCAAA
ATCCCTTAACGTGAGTTTTCGTTCCACTGAGCGTCAGACCCCGTAGAAAAGATCAAAGGATCTTCTTGAG
ATCCTTTTTTTCTGCGCGTAATCTGCTGCTTGCAAACAAAAAAACCACCGCTACCAGCGGTGGTTTGTTT
GCCGGATCAAGAGCTACCAACTCTTTTTCCGAAGGTAACTGGCTTCAGCAGAGCGCAGATACCAAATACT
GTTCTTCTAGTGTAGCCGTAGTTAGGCCACCACTTCAAGAACTCTGTAGCACCGCCTACATACCTCGCTC
TGCTAATCCTGTTACCAGTGGCTGCTGCCAGTGGCGATAAGTCGTGTCTTACCGGGTTGGACTCAAGACG
ATAGTTACCGGATAAGGCGCAGCGGTCGGGCTGAACGGGGGGTTCGTGCACACAGCCCAGCTTGGAGCGA
ACGACCTACACCGAACTGAGATACCTACAGCGTGAGCTATGAGAAAGCGCCACGCTTCCCGAAGGGAGAA
AGGCGGACAGGTATCCGGTAAGCGGCAGGGTCGGAACAGGAGAGCGCACGAGGGAGCTTCCAGGGGGAAA
CGCCTGGTATCTTTATAGTCCTGTCGGGTTTCGCCACCTCTGACTTGAGCGTCGATTTTTGTGATGCTCG
TCAGGGGGGCGGAGCCTATGGAAAAACGCCAGCAACGCGGCCTTTTTACGGTTCCTGGCCTTTTGCTGGC
CTTTTGCTCACATGTTCTTTCCTGCGTTATCCCCTGATTCTGTGGATAACCGTATTACCGCCTTTGAGTG
AGCTGATACCGCTCGCCGCAGCCGAACGACCGAGCGCAGCGAGTCAGTGAGCGAGGAAGCGGAAGAGCGC
CCAATACGCAAACCGCCTCTCCCCGCGCGTTGGCCGATTCATTAATGCAGCAAGCTCATGGCTGACTAAT
TTTTTTTATTTATGCAGAGGCCGAGGCCGCCTCGGCCTCTGAGCTATTCCAGAAGTAGTGAGGAGGCTTT
TTTGGAGGCCTAGGCTTTTGCAAAAAGCTCCCCGTGGCACGACAGGTTTCCCGACTGGAAAGCGGGCAGT
GAGCGCAACGCAATTAATGTGAGTTAGCTCACTCATTAGGCACCCCAGGCTTTACACTTTATGCTTCCGG
CTCGTATGTTGTGTGGAATTGTGAGCGGATAACAATTTCACACAGGAAACAGCTATGACATGATTACGAA
TTTCACAAATAAAGCATTTTTTTCACTGCATTCTAGTTGTGGTTTGTCCAAACTCATCAATGTATCTTAT
CATGTCTGGATCAACTGGATAACTCAAGCTAACCAAAATCATCCCAAACTTCCCACCCCATACCCTATTA
CCACTGCCAATTACCTGTGGTTTCATTTACTCTAAACCTGTGATTCCTCTGAATTATTTTCATTTTAAAG
AAATTGTATTTGTTAAATATGTACTACAAACTTAGTAGT
