>Addgene plasmid #80146 | pHAGE-RSV-GCaMP6s | addgene partial sequence | sequence record 155880 | pREP-F 5'-GCTCGATACAATAAACGCC-3'
GGGTTCTCATCATCATCATCATCATGGTATGGCTAGCATGACTGGTGGACAGCAAATGGGTCGGGATCTG
TACGACGATGACGATAAGGATCTCGCCACCATGGTCGACTCATCACGTCGTAAGTGGAATAAGACAGGTC
ACGCAGTCAGAGCTATAGGTCGGCTGAGCTCACTCGAGAACGTCTATATCAAGGCCGACAAGCAGAAGAA
CGGCATCAAGGCGAACTTCCACATCCGCCACAACATCGAGGACGGCGGCGTGCAGCTCGCCTACCACTAC
CAGCAGAACACCCCCATCGGCGACGGCCCCGTGCTGCTGCCCGACAACCACTACCTGAGCGTGCAGTCCA
AACTTTCGAAAGACCCCAACGAGAAGCGCGATCACATGGTCCTGCTGGAGTTCGTGACCGCCGCCGGGAT
CACTCTCGGCATGGACGAGCTGTACAAGGGCGGTACCGGAGGGAGCATGGTGAGCAAGGGCGAGGAGCTG
TTCACCGGGGTGGTGCCCATCCTGGTCGAGCTGGACGGCGACGTAAACGGCCACAAGTTCAGCGTGTCCG
GCGAGGGTGAGGGCGATGCCACCTACGGCAAGCTGACCCTGAAGTTCATCTGCACCACCGGCAAGCTGCC
CGTGCCCTGGCCCACCCTCGTGACCACCCTGACCTACGGCGTGCAGTGCTTCAGCCGCTACCCCGACCAC
ATGAAGCAGCACGACTTCTTCAAGTCCGCCATGCCCGAAGGCTACATCCAGGAGCGCACCATCTTCTTCA
AGGACGACGGCAACTACAAGACCCGCGCCGAGGTGAAGTTCGAGGGCGACACCCTGGTGAACCGCATCGA
GCTGAAGGGCATCGACTTCAAGGAGGACGGCAACATCCTGGGGCACAAGCTGGAGTACAACCTGCCGGAC
CAACTGACTGA
